>Addgene plasmid #160681 | pEG BacMam C term GFP His8 | addgene full sequence | sequence record 318834 | Addgene NGS Result
GGCATTGATTATTGACTAGTTATTAATAGTAATCAATTACGGGGTCATTAGTTCATAGCCCATATATGGA
GTTCCGCGTTACATAACTTACGGTAAATGGCCCGCCTGGCTGACCGCCCAACGACCCCCGCCCATTGACG
TCAATAATGACGTATGTTCCCATAGTAACGCCAATAGGGACTTTCCATTGACGTCAATGGGTGGAGTATT
TACGGTAAACTGCCCACTTGGCAGTACATCAAGTGTATCATATGCCAAGTCCGCCCCCTATTGACGTCAA
TGACGGTAAATGGCCCGCCTGGCATTATGCCCAGTACATGACCTTACGGGACTTTCCTACTTGGCAGTAC
ATCTACGTATTAGTCATCGCTATTACCATGGTGATGCGGTTTTGGCAGTACACCAATGGGCGTGGATAGC
GGTTTGACTCACGGGGATTTCCAAGTCTCCACCCCATTGACGTCAATGGGAGTTTGTTTTGGCACCAAAA
TCAACGGGACTTTCCAAAATGTCGTAATAACCCCGCCCCGTTGACGCAAATGGGCGGTAGGCGTGTACGG
TGGGAGGTCTATATAAGCAGAGCTCGTTTAGTGAACCGTCAGATCACTAGAAGCTTTATTGCGGTAGTTT
ATCACAGTTAAATTGCTAACGCAGTCAGTGCTTCTGACACAACAGTCTCGAACTTAAGCTGCAGAAGTTG
GTCGTGAGGCACTGGGCAGGTAAGTATCAAGGTTACAAGACAGGTTTAAGGAGACCAATAGAAACTGGGC
TTGTCGAGACAGAGAAGACTCTTGCGTTTCTGATAGGCACCTATTGGTCTTACTGACATCCACTTTGCCT
TTCTCTCCACAGGTGTCCACTCCCAGTTCAATTACAGCTCTTAAGGGATCCCGGTCCGAAGCGCGCGGAA
TTCAAAGGCCTACGTCGACGAGCTCACTAGTCGCGGCCGCTTTCGAATCTAGACTGGTGCCGCGCGGCTC
TGCCGCCGCCGCGGTGAGCAAGGGCGAGGAGCTGTTCACCGGGGTGGTGCCCATCCTGGTCGAGCTGGAC
GGCGACGTAAACGGCCACAAGTTCAGCGTGTCCGGCGAGGGCGAGGGCGATGCCACCTACGGCAAGCTGA
CCCTGAAGTTCATCTGCACCACCGGCAAGCTGCCCGTGCCCTGGCCCACCCTCGTGACCACCCTGACCTA
CGGCGTGCAGTGCTTCAGCCGCTACCCCGACCACATGAAGCAGCACGACTTCTTCAAGTCCGCCATGCCC
GAAGGCTACGTCCAGGAGCGCACCATCTTCTTCAAGGACGACGGCAACTACAAGACCCGCGCCGAGGTGA
AGTTCGAGGGCGACACCCTGGTGAACCGCATCGAGCTGAAGGGCATCGACTTCAAGGAGGACGGCAACAT
CCTGGGGCACAAGCTGGAGTACAACTACAACAGCCACAACGTCTATATCATGGCCGACAAGCAGAAGAAC
GGCATCAAGGTGAACTTCAAGATCCGCCACAACATCGAGGACGGCAGCGTGCAGCTCGCCGACCACTACC
AGCAGAACACCCCCATCGGCGACGGCCCCGTGCTGCTGCCCGACAACCACTACCTGAGCACCCAGTCCAA
GCTGAGCAAAGACCCCAACGAGAAGCGCGATCACATGGTCCTGCTGGAGTTCGTGACCGCCGCCGGGATC
ACTCTCGGCATGGACGAGCTGTACAAGTCCGGACTCAGATCTCACCATCATCATCACCACCATCACTGAT
CTCGACAAGCTTAATCAACCTCTGGATTACAAAATTTGTGAAAGATTGACTGGTATTCTTAACTATGTTG
CTCCTTTTACGCTATGTGGATACGCTGCTTTAATGCCTTTGTATCATGCTATTGCTTCCCGTATGGCTTT
CATTTTCTCCTCCTTGTATAAATCCTGGTTGCTGTCTCTTTATGAGGAGTTGTGGCCCGTTGTCAGGCAA
CGTGGCGTGGTGTGCACTGTGTTTGCTGACGCAACCCCCACTGGTTGGGGCATTGCCACCACCTGTCAGC
TCCTTTCCGGGACTTTCGCTTTCCCCCTCCCTATTGCCACGGCGGAACTCATCGCCGCCTGCCTTGCCCG
CTGCTGGACAGGGGCTCGGCTGTTGGGCACTGACAATTCCGTGGTGTTGTCGGGGAAGCTGACGTCCTTT
CCATGGCTGCTCGCCTGTGTTGCCACCTGGATTCTGCGCGGGACGTCCTTCTGCTACGTCCCTTCGGCCC
TCAATCCAGCGGACCTTCCTTCCCGCGGCCTGCTGCCGGCTCTGCGGCCTCTTCCGCGTCTTCGCCTTCG
CCCTCAGACGAGTCGGATCTCCCTTTGGGCCGCCTCCCCGCCTGAAGCTTGTCGAGAAGTACTAGAGGAT
CATAATCAGCCATACCACATTTGTAGAGGTTTTACTTGCTTTAAAAAACCTCCCACACCTCCCCCTGAAC
CTGAAACATAAAATGAATGCAATTGTTGTTGTTAACTTGTTTATTGCAGCTTATAATGGTTACAAATAAA
GCAATAGCATCACAAATTTCACAAATAAAGCATTTTTTTCACTGCATTCTAGTTGTGGTTTGTCCAAACT
CATCAATGTATCTTATCATGTCTGGATCTGATCACTGCTTGAGCCTAGGAGATCCGAACCAGATAAGTGA
AATCTAGTTCCAAACTATTTTGTCATTTTTAATTTTCGTATTAGCTTACGACGCTACACCCAGTTCCCAT
CTATTTTGTCACTCTTCCCTAAATAATCCTTAAAAACTCCATTTCCACCCCTCCCAGTTCCCAACTATTT
TGTCCGCCCACAGCGGGGCATTTTTCTTCCTGTTATGTTTTTAATCAAACATCCTGCCAACTCCATGTGA
CAAACCGTCATCTTCGGCTACTTTTTCTCTGTCACAGAATGAAAATTTTTCTGTCATCTCTTCGTTATTA
ATGTTTGTAATTGACTGAATATCAACGCTTATTTGCAGCCTGAATGGCGAATGGG
[124 nt withheld, positions 2996-3119]
C
[91 nt withheld, positions 3121-3211]
A
[49 nt withheld, positions 3213-3261]
CCTTTGACGTTGGAGTCCACGTTCTT
[37 nt withheld, positions 3288-3324]
ACCCTATCTCGGTCTATTCTTTTGATTTATAAGGGATTTTGCCGATTTCGGCCTATTGGTTAAAAAATGA
GCTGATTTAACAAAAATTTAACGCGAATTTTAACAAAATATTAACGCTTACAATTTAGGTGGCACTTTTC
GGGGAAATGTGCGCGGAACCCCTATTTGTTTATTTTTCTAAATACATTCAAATATGTATCCGCTCATGAG
ACAATAACCCTGATAAATGCTTCAATAATATTGAAAAAGGAAGAGTATGAGTATTCAACATTTCCGTGTC
GCCCTTATTCCCTTTTTTGCGGCATTTTGCCTTCCTGTTTTTGCTCACCCAGAAACGCTGGTGAAAGTAA
AAGATGCTGAAGATCAGTTGGGTGCACGAGTGGGTTACATCGAACTGGATCTCAACAGCGGTAAGATCCT
TGAGAGTTTTCGCCCCGAAGAACGTTTTCCAATGATGAGCACTTTTAAAGTTCTGCTATGTGGCGCGGTA
TTATCCCGTATTGACGCCGGGCAAGAGCAACTCGGTCGCCGCATACACTATTCTCAGAATGACTTGGTTG
AGTACTCACCAGTCACAGAAAAGCATCTTACGGATGGCATGACAGTAAGAGAATTATGCAGTGCTGCCAT
AACCATGAGTGATAACACTGCGGCCAACTTACTTCTGACAACGATCGGAGGACCGAAGGAGCTAACCGCT
TTTTTGCACAACATGGGGGATCATGTAACTCGCCTTGATCGTTGGGAACCGGAGCTGAATGAAGCCATAC
CAAACGACGAGCGTGACACCACGATGCCTGTAGCAATGGCAACAACGTTGCGCAAACTATTAACTGGCGA
ACTACTTACTCTAGCTTCCCGGCAACAATTAATAGACTGGATGGAGGCGGATAAAGTTGCAGGACCACTT
CTGCGCTCGGCCCTTCCGGCTGGCTGGTTTATTGCTGATAAATCTGGAGCCGGTGAGCGTGGGTCTCGCG
GTATCATTGCAGCACTGGGGCCAGATGGTAAGCCCTCCCGTATCGTAGTTATCTACACGACGGGGAGTCA
GGCAACTATGGATGAACGAAATAGACAGATCGCTGAGATAGGTGCCTCACTGATTAAGCATTGGTAACTG
TCAGACCAAGTTTACTCATATATACTTTAGATTGATTTAAAACTTCATTTTTAATTTAAAAGGATCTAGG
TGAAGATCCTTTTTGATAATCTCATGACCAAAATCCCTTAACGTGAGTTTTCGTTCCACTGAGCGTCAGA
CCCCGTAGAAAAGATCAAAGGATCTTCTTGAGATCCTTTTTTTCTGCGCGTAATCTGCTGCTTGCAAACA
AAAAAACCACCGCTACCAGCGGTGGTTTGTTTGCCGGATCAAGAGCTACCAACTCTTTTTCCGAAGGTAA
CTGGCTTCAGCAGAGCGCAGATACCAAATACTGTTCTTCTAGTGTAGCCGTAGTTAGGCCACCACTTCAA
GAACTCTGTAGCACCGCCTACATACCTCGCTCTGCTAATCCTGTTACCAGTGGCTGCTGCCAGTGGCGAT
AAGTCGTGTCTTACCGGGTTGGACTCAAGACGATAGTTACCGGATAAGGCGCAGCGGTCGGGCTGAACGG
GGGGTTCGTGCACACAGCCCAGCTTGGAGCGAACGACCTACACCGAACTGAGATACCTACAGCGTGAGCT
ATGAGAAAGCGCCACGCTTCCCGAAGGGAGAAAGGCGGACAGGTATCCGGTAAGCGGCAGGGTCGGAACA
GGAGAGCGCACGAGGGAGCTTCCAGGGGGAAACGCCTGGTATCTTTATAGTCCTGTCGGGTTTCGCCACC
TCTGACTTGAGCGTCGATTTTTGTGATGCTCGTCAGGGGGGCGGAGCCTATGGAAAAACGCCAGCAACGC
GGCCTTTTTACGGTTCCTGGCCTTTTGCTGGCCTTTTGCTCACATGTTCTTTCCTGCGTTATCCCCTGAT
TCTGTGGATAACCGTATTACCGCCTTTGAGTGAGCTGATACCGCTCGCCGCAGCCGAACGACCGAGCGCA
GCGAGTCAGTGAGCGAGGAAGCGGAAGAGCGCCTGATGCGGTATTTTCTCCTTACGCATCTGTGCGGTAT
TTCACACCGCATAGACCAGCCGCGTAACCTGGCAAAATCGGTTACGGTTGAGTAATAAATGGATGCCCTG
CGTAAGCGGGTGTGGGCGGACAATAAAGTCTTAAACTGAACAAAATAGATCTAAACTATGACAATAAAGT
CTTAAACTAGACAGAATAGTTGTAAACTGAAATCAGTCCAGTTATGCTGTGAAAAAGCATACTGGACTTT
TGTTATGGCTAAAGCAAACTCTTCATTTTCTGAAGTGCAAATTGCCCGTCGTATTAAAGAGGGGCGTGGC
CAAGGGCATGGTAAAGACTATATTCGCGGCGTTGTGACAATTTACCGAACAACTCCGCGGCCGGGAAGCC
GATCTCGGCTTGAACGAATTGTTAGGTGGCGGTACTTGGGTCGATATCAAAGTGCATCACTTCTTCCCGT
ATGCCCAACTTTGTATAGAGAGCCACTGCGGGATCGTCACCGTAATCTGCTTGCACGTAGATCACATAAG
CACCAAGCGCGTTGGCCTCATGCTTGAGGAGATTGATGAGCGCGGTGGCAATGCCCTGCCTCCGGTGCTC
GCCGGAGACTGCGAGATCATAGATATAGATCTCACTACGCGGCTGCTCAAACTTGGGCAGAACGTAAGCC
GCGAGAGCGCCAACAACCGCTTCTTGGTCGAAGGCAGCAAGCGCGATGAATGTCTTACTACGGAGCAAGT
TCCCGAGGTAATCGGAGTCCGGCTGATGTTGGGAGTAGGTGGCTACGTCTCCGAACTCACGACCGAAAAG
ATCAAGAGCAGCCCGCATGGATTTGACTTGGTCAGGGCCGAGCCTACATGTGCGAATGATGCCCATACTT
GAGCCACCTAACTTTGTTTTAGGGCGACTGCCCTGCTGCGTAACATCGTTGCTGCTGCGTAACATCGTTG
CTGCTCCATAACATCAAACATCGACCCACGGCGTAACGCGCTTGCTGCTTGGATGCCCGAGGCATAGACT
GTACAAAAAAACAGTCATAACAAGCCATGAAAACCGCCACTGCGCCGTTACCACCGCTGCGTTCGGTCAA
GGTTCTGGACCAGTTGCGTGATCGCATACGCTACTTGCATTACAGTTTACGAACCGAACAGGCTTATGTC
AACTGGGTTCGTGCCTTCATCCGTTTCCACGGTGTGCGTCACCCGGCAACCTTGGGCAGCAGCGAAGTCG
AGGCATTTCTGTCCTGGCTGGCGAACGAGCGCAAGGTTTCGGTCTCCACGCATCGTCAGGCATTGGCGGC
CTTGCTGTTCTTCTACGGCAAGGTGCTGTGCACGGATCTGCCCTTGCTTCAGGAGATCGGTAGACCTCGG
CCGTCGCGGCGCTTGCCGGTGGTGCTGACCCCGGATGAAGTGGTTCGCATCCTCGGTTTTCTGGAAGGCG
AGCATCGTTTGTTCGCCCAGGACTCTAGCTATAGTTCTAGTGGTTGGCTACAGCTTTGTTTAAACAAAGC
TGGCTATGGCAGGGCTTGCCGCCCCGACGTTGGCTGCGAGCCCTGGGCCTTCACCCGAACTTGGGGGTTG
GGGTGGGGAAAAGGAAGAAACGCGGGCGTATTGGTCCCAATGGGGTCTCGGTGGGGTATCGACAGAGTGC
CAGCCCTGGGACCGAACCCCGCGTTTATGAACAAACGACCCAACACCCGTGCGTTTTATTCTGTCTTTTT
ATTGCCGTCATAGCGCGGGTTCCTTCCGGTATTGTCTCCTTCCGTGTTTCAGTTAGCCTCCCCCATCTCC
CGGTACCGCATGCTATGCATCAGCTGCTAGCACCATGGCTCGAGATCCCGGGTGATCAAGTCTTCGTCGA
GTGATTGTAAATAAAATGTAATTTACAGTATAGTATTTTAATTAATATACAAATGATTTGATAATAATTC
TTATTTAACTATAATATATTGTGTTGGGTTGAATTAAAGGTCCGTATACTAGTATCGATTCGCGACCTAC
TCCGGAATATTAATAGATCATGGAGATAATTAAAATGATAACCATCTCGCAAATAAATAAGTATTTTACT
GTTTTCGTAACAGTTTTGTAATAAAAAAACCTATAAATATTCCGGATTATTCATACCGTCCCACCATCGG
GCGCGGATCCTCAATATTGGCTATTAGCCATATTATTCATTGGTTATATAGCATAAATCAATATTGGCTA
TTGGCCATTGCATACGTTGTATCTATATCATAATATGTACATTTATATTGGCTCATGTCCAATATGACCG
CCATGTT
Features (pLannotate 1.2.2; 21 found; start..end, strand, type, name):
      3..380     +  enhancer       CMV enhancer: human cytomegalovirus immediate early enhancer
    382..581     +  promoter       CMV promoter: human cytomegalovirus (CMV) immediate early promoter
    720..852     +  intron         chimeric intron: chimera between introns from human β-globin and immunoglobulin heavy chain genes
    993..1708    +  CDS            mEGFP (fragment): enhanced GFP with monomerizing A206K mutation (Zacharias et al., 2002) mammalian codon-optimized
   1763..2351    +  misc_feature   WPRE: woodchuck hepatitis virus posttranscriptional regulatory element
   2378..2461    +  CDS            large T antigen (fragment): large T antigen from SV40 (simian virus 40)
   2484..2618    +  polyA_signal   SV40 poly(A) signal: SV40 polyadenylation signal
   2647..2812    -  mobile_element Tn7L: mini-Tn7 element (left end of the Tn7 transposon) Tn7
   2975..2991    +  CDS            lacZα (fragment): LacZα fragment of β-galactosidase; lacZ fragment
   2996..3450    +  rep_origin     f1 ori (sequence partly withheld): f1 bacteriophage origin of replication; arrow indicates direction of (+) strand synthesis
   3476..3580    +  promoter       AmpR promoter: bla
   3581..4441    +  CDS            AmpR: β-lactamase; bla; confers resistance to ampicillin, carbenicillin, and related antibiotics
   4612..5200    +  rep_origin     ori: high-copy-number ColE1/pMB1/pBR322/pUC origin of replication
   5386..5437    -  misc_feature   bom (fragment): basis of mobility region from pBR322
   5505..5729    -  mobile_element Tn7R: mini-Tn7 element (right end of the Tn7 transposon) Tn7
   5796..6329    -  CDS            GmR: gentamycin acetyltransferase; aacC1; confers resistance to gentamycin
   6518..6546    -  promoter       Pc promoter: intI1 (promoter lies within the coding sequence); class 1 integron promoter
   6524..6871    -  CDS            YPR2_ECOLX (fragment): Protein predicted: Swiss-Prot protein existence level 4. From Escherichia coli.
   7063..7111    -  polyA_signal   HSV TK poly(A) signal: herpes simplex virus thymidine kinase polyadenylation signal (Cole and Stacy, 1985)
   7247..7356    -  promoter       p10 promoter: baculovirus promoter for expression in insect cells
   7401..7492    +  promoter       polyhedrin promoter: polh from Autographa californica; promoter for the baculovirus polyhedrin gene
