[The description below was written by a language model from this plasmid's Addgene catalogue record and pLannotate feature annotations shown in this document.]
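Description:
pEG BacMam C term GFP His8 is an empty-backbone BacMam vector (7,671 nt in the sequenced record) for expressing target proteins in mammalian cells, either by direct transfection or by transduction with recombinant baculovirus. In bacteria it replicates from a high-copy ColE1/pUC-type origin and is selected with ampicillin through the bla gene. An f1 origin is also present.

The mammalian expression cassette consists of the human CMV immediate early enhancer and promoter followed by a chimeric β-globin/immunoglobulin intron, then a coding region annotated as monomeric EGFP (A206K). According to the catalogue this forms a C-terminal GFP-His8 fusion tag on whatever gene is cloned upstream. The His8 segment and the cloning site are not separately annotated in the feature table. Downstream, a WPRE and the SV40 polyadenylation signal promote transcript stability and processing.

This cassette, together with a gentamicin resistance gene driven by the Pc promoter, lies between the Tn7L and Tn7R mini-transposon ends. That arrangement is the standard one for Tn7 transposition into a baculovirus bacmid in E. coli, so the payload can be moved into a viral genome and packaged in insect cells. Residual baculoviral polyhedrin and p10 promoters and an HSV TK poly(A) signal, typical of a dual-promoter baculovirus transfer vector ancestry, also sit within the transposable region.

The recorded purpose is screening of constructs, efficient baculovirus production and robust expression of the target protein, and the associated work concerns membrane proteins expressed in mammalian cells for structural studies. The GFP moiety provides a fluorescent readout suited to screening expression and behaviour of fusions, and the histidine tag allows metal-affinity purification.
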