Addgene plasmid #160681: pEG BacMam C term GFP His8
Purpose: (Empty Backbone) Vector optimized for use in screening assays, as well as for efficient production of baculovirus and robust expression of the target protein
Depositing lab: Eric Gouaux. Depositing organization: Oregon Health & Science University. Publication: Screening and large-scale expression of membrane proteins in mammalian cells for structural studies. Goehring A, Lee CH, Wang KH, Michel JC, Claxton DP, Baconguis I, Althoff T, Fischer S, Garcia KC, Gouaux E. Nat Protoc. 2014 Nov;9(11):2574-85. doi: 10.1038/nprot.2014.173. Epub 2014 Oct 9. PubMed 25299155.
Backbone
  Vector backbone: pEG BacMam
  Modifications to backbone: pEG BacMam C terminus tagged with His8 GFP
  Vector type: Mammalian Expression
  Promoter: CMV
  Tag / fusion protein: His8 GFP (C terminal on backbone)
Growth in bacteria
  Bacterial resistance: Ampicillin, 100 μg/mL
  Growth temperature: 37°C
  Growth strain: DH5alpha
  Copy number: High Copy
Terms and licenses: Academic/Nonprofit Terms; Industry Terms: Not Available to Industry
How to cite: pEG BacMam C term GFP His8 was a gift from Eric Gouaux (Addgene plasmid # 160681 ; http://n2t.net/addgene:160681 ; RRID:Addgene_160681)
